LOCUS       Exported 6555 bp ds-DNA circular SYN 12-MAY-2021
DEFINITION  Gateway Donor vector containing ERBB2, part of the Target
            Accelerator Plasmid Collection..
ACCESSION   .
VERSION     .
KEYWORDS    pDONR223_ERBB2_WT
SOURCE      synthetic DNA construct
  ORGANISM  synthetic DNA construct
REFERENCE   1 (bases 1 to 6555)
  AUTHORS   Kim E, Ilic N, Shrestha Y, Zou L, Kamburov A, Zhu C, Yang X, Lubonja
            R, Tran N, Nguyen C, Lawrence MS, Piccioni F, Bagul M, Doench JG,
            Chouinard CR, Wu X, Hogstrom L, Natoli T, Tamayo P, Horn H, Corsello
            SM, Lage K, Root DE, Subramanian A, Golub TR, Getz G, Boehm JS, Hahn
            WC
  TITLE     Systematic Functional Interrogation of Rare Cancer Variants
            Identifies Oncogenic Alleles.
  JOURNAL   Cancer Discov. 2016 Jul;6(7):714-26. doi:
            10.1158/2159-8290.CD-16-0160. Epub 2016 May 4.
  PUBMED    27147599
REFERENCE   2 (bases 1 to 6555)
  AUTHORS   .
  TITLE     Direct Submission
  JOURNAL   Exported May 12, 2021 from SnapGene Server 1.1.58
            http://www.snapgene.com
FEATURES             Location/Qualifiers
     source          1..6555
                     /organism="synthetic DNA construct"
                     /mol_type="other DNA"
     rep_origin      57..645
                     /direction=RIGHT
                     /label=ori
                     /note="high-copy-number ColE1/pMB1/pBR322/pUC origin of
                     replication"
     primer_bind     546..565
                     /label=pBR322ori-F
                     /note="pBR322 origin, forward primer"
     primer_bind     799..816
                     /label=L4440
                     /note="L4440 vector, forward primer"
     terminator      975..1002
                     /label=rrnB T2 terminator
                     /note="transcription terminator T2 from the E. coli rrnB
                     gene"
     terminator      1094..1180
                     /gene="Escherichia coli rrnB"
                     /label=rrnB T1 terminator
                     /note="transcription terminator T1 from the E. coli rrnB
                     gene"
     primer_bind     1229..1251
                     /label=M13/pUC Forward
                     /note="In lacZ gene"
     primer_bind     1243..1260
                     /label=M13 Forward
                     /note="In lacZ gene. Also called M13-F20 or M13 (-21)
                     Forward"
     primer_bind     1244..1260
                     /label=M13 fwd
                     /note="common sequencing primer, one of multiple similar
                     variants"
     protein_bind    1276..1375
                     /gene="mutant version of attL"
                     /label=attL1
                     /bound_moiety="LR Clonase(TM)"
                     /note="recombination site for the Gateway(R) LR reaction"
     protein_bind    complement(5141..5240)
                     /gene="mutant version of attL"
                     /label=attL2
                     /bound_moiety="LR Clonase(TM)"
                     /note="recombination site for the Gateway(R) LR reaction"
     primer_bind     complement(5257..5276)
                     /label=T7
                     /note="T7 promoter, forward primer"
     promoter        complement(5258..5276)
                     /label=T7 promoter
                     /note="promoter for bacteriophage T7 RNA polymerase"
     primer_bind     complement(5281..5297)
                     /label=M13 rev
                     /note="common sequencing primer, one of multiple similar
                     variants"
     primer_bind     complement(5281..5297)
                     /label=M13 Reverse
                     /note="In lacZ gene. Also called M13-rev"
     CDS             5728..6519
                     /codon_start=1
                     /gene="aadA"
                     /product="aminoglycoside adenylyltransferase (Murphy,
                     1985)"
                     /label=SmR
                     /note="confers resistance to spectinomycin and
                     streptomycin"
                     /translation="MREAVIAEVSTQLSEVVGVIERHLEPTLLAVHLYGSAVDGGLKPH
                     SDIDLLVTVTVRLDETTRRALINDLLETSASPGESEILRAVEVTIVVHDDIIPWRYPAK
                     RELQFGEWQRNDILAGIFEPATIDIDLAILLTKAREHSVALVGPAAEELFDPVPEQDLF
                     EALNETLTLWNSPPDWAGDERNVVLTLSRIWYSAVTGKIAPKDVAADWAMERLPAQYQP
                     VILEARQAYLGQEEDRLASRADQLEEFVHYVKGEITKVVGK"
ORIGIN
        1 agttacgcgt cgttccactg agcgtcagac cccgtagaaa agatcaaagg atcttcttga
       61 gatccttttt ttctgcgcgt aatctgctgc ttgcaaacaa aaaaaccacc gctaccagcg
      121 gtggtttgtt tgccggatca agagctacca actctttttc cgaaggtaac tggcttcagc
      181 agagcgcaga taccaaatac tgttcttcta gtgtagccgt agttaggcca ccacttcaag
      241 aactctgtag caccgcctac atacctcgct ctgctaatcc tgttaccagt ggctgctgcc
      301 agtggcgata agtcgtgtct taccgggttg gactcaagac gatagttacc ggataaggcg
      361 cagcggtcgg gctgaacggg gggttcgtgc acacagccca gcttggagcg aacgacctac
      421 accgaactga gatacctaca gcgtgagcta tgagaaagcg ccacgcttcc cgaagggaga
      481 aaggcggaca ggtatccggt aagcggcagg gtcggaacag gagagcgcac gagggagctt
      541 ccagggggaa acgcctggta tctttatagt cctgtcgggt ttcgccacct ctgacttgag
      601 cgtcgatttt tgtgatgctc gtcagggggg cggagcctat ggaaaaacgc cagcaacgcg
      661 gcctttttac ggttcctggc cttttgctgg ccttttgctc acatgttctt tcctgcgtta
      721 tcccctgatt ctgtggataa ccgtattacc gcctttgagt gagctgatac cgctcgccgc
      781 agccgaacga ccgagcgcag cgagtcagtg agcgaggaag cggaagagcg cccaatacgc
      841 aaaccgcctc tccccgcgcg ttggccgatt cattaatgca gctggcacga caggtttccc
      901 gactggaaag cgggcagtga gcgcaacgca attaatacgc gtaccgctag ccaggaagag
      961 tttgtagaaa cgcaaaaagg ccatccgtca ggatggcctt ctgcttagtt tgatgcctgg
     1021 cagtttatgg cgggcgtcct gcccgccacc ctccgggccg ttgcttcaca acgttcaaat
     1081 ccgctcccgg cggatttgtc ctactcagga gagcgttcac cgacaaacaa cagataaaac
     1141 gaaaggccca gtcttccgac tgagcctttc gttttatttg atgcctggca gttccctact
     1201 ctcgcgttaa cgctagcatg gatgttttcc cagtcacgac gttgtaaaac gacggccagt
     1261 cttaagctcg ggccccaaat aatgatttta ttttgactga tagtgacctg ttcgttgcaa
     1321 caaattgatg agcaatgctt ttttataatg ccaactttgt acaaaaaagt tggcaccatg
     1381 gagctggcgg ccttgtgccg ctgggggctc ctcctcgccc tcttgccccc cggagccgcg
     1441 agcacccaag tgtgcaccgg cacagacatg aagctgcggc tccctgccag tcccgagacc
     1501 cacctggaca tgctccgcca cctctaccag ggctgccagg tggtgcaggg aaacctggaa
     1561 ctcacctacc tgcccaccaa tgccagcctg tccttcctgc aggatatcca ggaggtgcag
     1621 ggctacgtgc tcatcgctca caaccaagtg aggcaggtcc cactgcagag gctgcggatt
     1681 gtgcgaggca cccagctctt tgaggacaac tatgccctgg ccgtgctaga caatggagac
     1741 ccgctgaaca ataccacccc tgtcacaggg gcctccccag gaggcctgcg ggagctgcag
     1801 cttcgaagcc tcacagagat cttgaaagga ggggtcttga tccagcggaa cccccagctc
     1861 tgctaccagg acacgatttt gtggaaggac atcttccaca agaacaacca gctggctctc
     1921 acactgatag acaccaaccg ctctcgggcc tgccacccct gttctccgat gtgtaagggc
     1981 tcccgctgct ggggagagag ttctgaggat tgtcagagcc tgacgcgcac tgtctgtgcc
     2041 ggtggctgtg cccgctgcaa ggggccactg cccactgact gctgccatga gcagtgtgct
     2101 gccggctgca cgggccccaa gcactctgac tgcctggcct gcctccactt caaccacagt
     2161 ggcatctgtg agctgcactg cccagccctg gtcacctaca acacagacac gtttgagtcc
     2221 atgcccaatc ccgagggccg gtatacattc ggcgccagct gtgtgactgc ctgtccctac
     2281 aactaccttt ctacggacgt gggatcctgc accctcgtct gccccctgca caaccaagag
     2341 gtgacagcag aggatggaac acagcggtgt gagaagtgca gcaagccctg tgcccgagtg
     2401 tgctatggtc tgggcatgga gcacttgcga gaggtgaggg cagttaccag tgccaatatc
     2461 caggagtttg ctggctgcaa gaagatcttt gggagcctgg catttctgcc ggagagcttt
     2521 gatggggacc cagcctccaa cactgccccg ctccagccag agcagctcca agtgtttgag
     2581 actctggaag agatcacagg ttacctatac atctcagcat ggccggacag cctgcctgac
     2641 ctcagcgtct tccagaacct gcaagtaatc cggggacgaa ttctgcacaa tggcgcctac
     2701 tcgctgaccc tgcaagggct gggcatcagc tggctggggc tgcgctcact gagggaactg
     2761 ggcagtggac tggccctcat ccaccataac acccacctct gcttcgtgca cacggtgccc
     2821 tgggaccagc tctttcggaa cccgcaccaa gctctgctcc acactgccaa ccggccagag
     2881 gacgagtgtg tgggcgaggg cctggcctgc caccagctgt gcgcccgagg gcactgctgg
     2941 ggtccagggc ccacccagtg tgtcaactgc agccagttcc ttcggggcca ggagtgcgtg
     3001 gaggaatgcc gagtactgca ggggctcccc agggagtatg tgaatgccag gcactgtttg
     3061 ccgtgccacc ctgagtgtca gccccagaat ggctcagtga cctgttttgg accggaggct
     3121 gaccagtgtg tggcctgtgc ccactataag gaccctccct tctgcgtggc ccgctgcccc
     3181 agcggtgtga aacctgacct ctcctacatg cccatctgga agtttccaga tgaggagggc
     3241 gcatgccagc cttgccccat caactgcacc cactcctgtg tggacctgga tgacaagggc
     3301 tgccccgccg agcagagagc cagccctctg acgtccatca tctctgcggt ggttggcatt
     3361 ctgctggtcg tggtcttggg ggtggtcttt gggatcctca tcaagcgacg gcagcagaag
     3421 atccggaagt acacgatgcg gagactgctg caggaaacgg agctggtgga gccgctgaca
     3481 cctagcggag cgatgcccaa ccaggcgcag atgcggatcc tgaaagagac ggagctgagg
     3541 aaggtgaagg tgcttggatc tggcgctttt ggcacagtct acaagggcat ctggatccct
     3601 gatggggaga atgtgaaaat tccagtggcc atcaaagtgt tgagggaaaa cacatccccc
     3661 aaagccaaca aagaaatctt agacgaagca tacgtgatgg ctggtgtggg ctccccatat
     3721 gtctcccgcc ttctgggcat ctgcctgaca tccacggtgc agctggtgac acagcttatg
     3781 ccctatggct gcctcttaga ccatgtccgg gaaaaccgcg gacgcctggg ctcccaggac
     3841 ctgctgaact ggtgtatgca gattgccaag gggatgagct acctggagga tgtgcggctc
     3901 gtacacaggg acttggccgc tcggaacgtg ctggtcaaga gtcccaacca tgtcaaaatt
     3961 acagacttcg ggctggctcg gctgctggac attgacgaga cagagtacca tgcagatggg
     4021 ggcaaggtgc ccatcaagtg gatggcgctg gagtccattc tccgccggcg gttcacccac
     4081 cagagtgatg tgtggagtta tggtgtgact gtgtgggagc tgatgacttt tggggccaaa
     4141 ccttacgatg ggatcccagc ccgggagatc cctgacctgc tggaaaaggg ggagcggctg
     4201 ccccagcccc ccatctgcac cattgatgtc tacatgatca tggtcaaatg ttggatgatt
     4261 gactctgaat gtcggccaag attccgggag ttggtgtctg aattctcccg catggccagg
     4321 gacccccagc gctttgtggt catccagaat gaggacttgg gcccagccag tcccttggac
     4381 agcaccttct accgctcact gctggaggac gatgacatgg gggacctggt ggatgctgag
     4441 gagtatctgg taccccagca gggcttcttc tgtccagacc ctgccccggg cgctgggggc
     4501 atggtccacc acaggcaccg cagctcatct accaggagtg gcggtgggga cctgacacta
     4561 gggctggagc cctctgaaga ggaggccccc aggtctccac tggcaccctc cgaaggggct
     4621 ggctccgatg tatttgatgg tgacctggga atgggggcag ccaaggggct gcaaagcctc
     4681 cccacacatg accccagccc tctacagcgg tacagtgagg accccacagt acccctgccc
     4741 tctgagactg atggctacgt tgcccccctg acctgcagcc cccagcctga atatgtgaac
     4801 cagccagatg ttcggcccca gcccccttcg ccccgagagg gccctctgcc tgctgcccga
     4861 cctgctggtg ccactctgga aaggcccaag actctctccc cagggaagaa tggggtcgtc
     4921 aaagacgttt ttgcctttgg gggtgccgtg gagaaccccg agtacttgac accccaggga
     4981 ggagctgccc ctcagcccca ccctcctcct gccttcagcc cagccttcga caacctctat
     5041 tactgggacc aggacccacc agagcggggg gctccaccca gcaccttcaa agggacacct
     5101 acggcagaga acccagagta cctgggtctg gacgtgccag tgccaacttt cttgtacaaa
     5161 gttggcatta taagaaagca ttgcttatca atttgttgca acgaacaggt cactatcagt
     5221 caaaataaaa tcattatttg ccatccagct gatatcccct atagtgagtc gtattacatg
     5281 gtcatagctg tttcctggca gctctggccc gtgtctcaaa atctctgatg ttacattgca
     5341 caagataaaa atatatcatc atgcctcctc tagaccagcc aggacagaaa tgcctcgact
     5401 tcgctgctac ccaaggttgc cgggtgacgc acaccgtgga aacggatgaa ggcacgaacc
     5461 cagtggacat aagcctgttc ggttcgtaag ctgtaatgca agtagcgtat gcgctcacgc
     5521 aactggtcca gaaccttgac cgaacgcagc ggtggtaacg gcgcagtggc ggttttcatg
     5581 gcttgttatg actgtttttt tggggtacag tctatgcctc gggcatccaa gcagcaagcg
     5641 cgttacgccg tgggtcgatg tttgatgtta tggagcagca acgatgttac gcagcagggc
     5701 agtcgcccta aaacaaagtt aaacattatg agggaagcgg tgatcgccga agtatcgact
     5761 caactatcag aggtagttgg cgtcatcgag cgccatctcg aaccgacgtt gctggccgta
     5821 catttgtacg gctccgcagt ggatggcggc ctgaagccac acagtgatat tgatttgctg
     5881 gttacggtga ccgtaaggct tgatgaaaca acgcggcgag ctttgatcaa cgaccttttg
     5941 gaaacttcgg cttcccctgg agagagcgag attctccgcg ctgtagaagt caccattgtt
     6001 gtgcacgacg acatcattcc gtggcgttat ccagctaagc gcgaactgca atttggagaa
     6061 tggcagcgca atgacattct tgcaggtatc ttcgagccag ccacgatcga cattgatctg
     6121 gctatcttgc tgacaaaagc aagagaacat agcgttgcct tggtaggtcc agcggcggag
     6181 gaactctttg atccggttcc tgaacaggat ctatttgagg cgctaaatga aaccttaacg
     6241 ctatggaact cgccgcccga ctgggctggc gatgagcgaa atgtagtgct tacgttgtcc
     6301 cgcatttggt acagcgcagt aaccggcaaa atcgcgccga aggatgtcgc tgccgactgg
     6361 gcaatggagc gcctgccggc ccagtatcag cccgtcatac ttgaagctag acaggcttat
     6421 cttggacaag aagaagatcg cttggcctcg cgcgcagatc agttggaaga atttgtccac
     6481 tacgtgaaag gcgagatcac caaggtagtc ggcaaataac cctcgagcca cccatgacca
     6541 aaatccctta acgtg
//
