[The description below was written by a language model from this plasmid's Addgene catalogue record and the feature table of its GenBank file.]
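Description:
pDONR223_ERBB2_WT is a Gateway entry clone built in the Invitrogen pDONR223 backbone and carrying the wild-type human ERBB2 open reading frame (HER2/neu, a receptor tyrosine kinase), referenced to transcript NM_004448.2. It belongs to the Target Accelerator Plasmid Collection, a resource assembled for systematic functional testing of cancer-associated alleles, in which this clone serves as the wild-type reference. The plasmid is a 6,555 bp circular molecule maintained in E. coli through a high-copy ColE1/pUC-type origin and selected with spectinomycin, with resistance provided by the aadA aminoglycoside adenylyltransferase gene (which also confers streptomycin resistance).

The ERBB2 insert itself is not annotated in the feature table, but it occupies the interval between the attL1 and attL2 sites. These sites are the substrates for the LR Clonase reaction, which transfers the ORF in a defined orientation into any attR-containing destination vector. The record lists no promoter for the insert, so the plasmid is a shuttle and storage vehicle rather than an expression construct. Expression elements are supplied by whichever destination vector is chosen. The clone is in the "open" configuration, with no stop codon immediately after the coding sequence, so the ORF can be fused in frame to C-terminal tags or reporters encoded by the destination vector. Upstream of attL1, the rrnB T1 and T2 terminators shield the cassette from read-through transcription from the backbone. A T7 promoter lies just outside attL2, pointing back toward the insert. M13 forward and reverse primer sites flank the att sites and allow sequence verification of the insert junctions.
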