Addgene plasmid #82300: pDONR223_ERBB2_WT
Purpose: Gateway Donor vector containing ERBB2, part of the Target Accelerator Plasmid Collection.
Depositing lab: Jesse Boehm & William Hahn & David Root. Depositing organization: Broad Institute. Publication: Systematic Functional Interrogation of Rare Cancer Variants Identifies Oncogenic Alleles. Kim E, Ilic N, Shrestha Y, Zou L, Kamburov A, Zhu C, Yang X, Lubonja R, Tran N, Nguyen C, Lawrence MS, Piccioni F, Bagul M, Doench JG, Chouinard CR, Wu X, Hogstrom L, Natoli T, Tamayo P, Horn H, Corsello SM, Lage K, Root DE, Subramanian A, Golub TR, Getz G, Boehm JS, Hahn WC. Cancer Discov. 2016 Jul;6(7):714-26. doi: 10.1158/2159-8290.CD-16-0160. Epub 2016 May 4. PubMed 27147599.
Backbone
  Vector backbone: pDONR223
  Backbone manufacturer: Invitrogen
  Backbone size w/o insert (bp): 2790
  Vector type: Gateway Entry vector
Growth in bacteria
  Bacterial resistance: Spectinomycin, 50 μg/mL
  Growth temperature: 37°C
  Growth strain: DH5alpha
  Copy number: High Copy
Gene/Insert
  Gene/Insert name: ERBB2 (alt name: NM_004448.2)
  Species: H. sapiens (human)
  Mutation: WT
  Entrez Gene: ERBB2 (a.k.a. CD340, HER-2, HER-2/neu, HER2, MLN 19, MLN-19, NEU, NGL, TKR1, VSCN2, c-ERB-2, c-ERB2, p185(erbB2))
  Promoter: None
  Cloning method: Gateway Cloning
  Sequencing primers: 5′ M13pUC-fwd; 3′ M13-Rev
Terms and licenses: Academic/Nonprofit Terms; Industry Terms: Not Available to Industry
Depositor comments: Open state: NO stop codon immediately follows insert
How to cite: pDONR223_ERBB2_WT was a gift from Jesse Boehm & William Hahn & David Root (Addgene plasmid # 82300 ; http://n2t.net/addgene:82300 ; RRID:Addgene_82300)
