>Addgene plasmid #82300 | pDONR223_ERBB2_WT | depositor partial sequence | sequence record 155671 | Insert sequence
ATGGAGCTGGCGGCCTTGTGCCGCTGGGGGCTCCTCCTCGCCCTCTTGCCCCCCGGAGCCGCGAGCACCC
AAGTGTGCACCGGCACAGACATGAAGCTGCGGCTCCCTGCCAGTCCCGAGACCCACCTGGACATGCTCCG
CCACCTCTACCAGGGCTGCCAGGTGGTGCAGGGAAACCTGGAACTCACCTACCTGCCCACCAATGCCAGC
CTGTCCTTCCTGCAGGATATCCAGGAGGTGCAGGGCTACGTGCTCATCGCTCACAACCAAGTGAGGCAGG
TCCCACTGCAGAGGCTGCGGATTGTGCGAGGCACCCAGCTCTTTGAGGACAACTATGCCCTGGCCGTGCT
AGACAATGGAGACCCGCTGAACAATACCACCCCTGTCACAGGGGCCTCCCCAGGAGGCCTGCGGGAGCTG
CAGCTTCGAAGCCTCACAGAGATCTTGAAAGGAGGGGTCTTGATCCAGCGGAACCCCCAGCTCTGCTACC
AGGACACGATTTTGTGGAAGGACATCTTCCACAAGAACAACCAGCTGGCTCTCACACTGATAGACACCAA
CCGCTCTCGGGCCTGCCACCCCTGTTCTCCGATGTGTAAGGGCTCCCGCTGCTGGGGAGAGAGTTCTGAG
GATTGTCAGAGCCTGACGCGCACTGTCTGTGCCGGTGGCTGTGCCCGCTGCAAGGGGCCACTGCCCACTG
ACTGCTGCCATGAGCAGTGTGCTGCCGGCTGCACGGGCCCCAAGCACTCTGACTGCCTGGCCTGCCTCCA
CTTCAACCACAGTGGCATCTGTGAGCTGCACTGCCCAGCCCTGGTCACCTACAACACAGACACGTTTGAG
TCCATGCCCAATCCCGAGGGCCGGTATACATTCGGCGCCAGCTGTGTGACTGCCTGTCCCTACAACTACC
TTTCTACGGACGTGGGATCCTGCACCCTCGTCTGCCCCCTGCACAACCAAGAGGTGACAGCAGAGGATGG
AACACAGCGGTGTGAGAAGTGCAGCAAGCCCTGTGCCCGAGTGTGCTATGGTCTGGGCATGGAGCACTTG
CGAGAGGTGAGGGCAGTTACCAGTGCCAATATCCAGGAGTTTGCTGGCTGCAAGAAGATCTTTGGGAGCC
TGGCATTTCTGCCGGAGAGCTTTGATGGGGACCCAGCCTCCAACACTGCCCCGCTCCAGCCAGAGCAGCT
CCAAGTGTTTGAGACTCTGGAAGAGATCACAGGTTACCTATACATCTCAGCATGGCCGGACAGCCTGCCT
GACCTCAGCGTCTTCCAGAACCTGCAAGTAATCCGGGGACGAATTCTGCACAATGGCGCCTACTCGCTGA
CCCTGCAAGGGCTGGGCATCAGCTGGCTGGGGCTGCGCTCACTGAGGGAACTGGGCAGTGGACTGGCCCT
CATCCACCATAACACCCACCTCTGCTTCGTGCACACGGTGCCCTGGGACCAGCTCTTTCGGAACCCGCAC
CAAGCTCTGCTCCACACTGCCAACCGGCCAGAGGACGAGTGTGTGGGCGAGGGCCTGGCCTGCCACCAGC
TGTGCGCCCGAGGGCACTGCTGGGGTCCAGGGCCCACCCAGTGTGTCAACTGCAGCCAGTTCCTTCGGGG
CCAGGAGTGCGTGGAGGAATGCCGAGTACTGCAGGGGCTCCCCAGGGAGTATGTGAATGCCAGGCACTGT
TTGCCGTGCCACCCTGAGTGTCAGCCCCAGAATGGCTCAGTGACCTGTTTTGGACCGGAGGCTGACCAGT
GTGTGGCCTGTGCCCACTATAAGGACCCTCCCTTCTGCGTGGCCCGCTGCCCCAGCGGTGTGAAACCTGA
CCTCTCCTACATGCCCATCTGGAAGTTTCCAGATGAGGAGGGCGCATGCCAGCCTTGCCCCATCAACTGC
ACCCACTCCTGTGTGGACCTGGATGACAAGGGCTGCCCCGCCGAGCAGAGAGCCAGCCCTCTGACGTCCA
TCATCTCTGCGGTGGTTGGCATTCTGCTGGTCGTGGTCTTGGGGGTGGTCTTTGGGATCCTCATCAAGCG
ACGGCAGCAGAAGATCCGGAAGTACACGATGCGGAGACTGCTGCAGGAAACGGAGCTGGTGGAGCCGCTG
ACACCTAGCGGAGCGATGCCCAACCAGGCGCAGATGCGGATCCTGAAAGAGACGGAGCTGAGGAAGGTGA
AGGTGCTTGGATCTGGCGCTTTTGGCACAGTCTACAAGGGCATCTGGATCCCTGATGGGGAGAATGTGAA
AATTCCAGTGGCCATCAAAGTGTTGAGGGAAAACACATCCCCCAAAGCCAACAAAGAAATCTTAGACGAA
GCATACGTGATGGCTGGTGTGGGCTCCCCATATGTCTCCCGCCTTCTGGGCATCTGCCTGACATCCACGG
TGCAGCTGGTGACACAGCTTATGCCCTATGGCTGCCTCTTAGACCATGTCCGGGAAAACCGCGGACGCCT
GGGCTCCCAGGACCTGCTGAACTGGTGTATGCAGATTGCCAAGGGGATGAGCTACCTGGAGGATGTGCGG
CTCGTACACAGGGACTTGGCCGCTCGGAACGTGCTGGTCAAGAGTCCCAACCATGTCAAAATTACAGACT
TCGGGCTGGCTCGGCTGCTGGACATTGACGAGACAGAGTACCATGCAGATGGGGGCAAGGTGCCCATCAA
GTGGATGGCGCTGGAGTCCATTCTCCGCCGGCGGTTCACCCACCAGAGTGATGTGTGGAGTTATGGTGTG
ACTGTGTGGGAGCTGATGACTTTTGGGGCCAAACCTTACGATGGGATCCCAGCCCGGGAGATCCCTGACC
TGCTGGAAAAGGGGGAGCGGCTGCCCCAGCCCCCCATCTGCACCATTGATGTCTACATGATCATGGTCAA
ATGTTGGATGATTGACTCTGAATGTCGGCCAAGATTCCGGGAGTTGGTGTCTGAATTCTCCCGCATGGCC
AGGGACCCCCAGCGCTTTGTGGTCATCCAGAATGAGGACTTGGGCCCAGCCAGTCCCTTGGACAGCACCT
TCTACCGCTCACTGCTGGAGGACGATGACATGGGGGACCTGGTGGATGCTGAGGAGTATCTGGTACCCCA
GCAGGGCTTCTTCTGTCCAGACCCTGCCCCGGGCGCTGGGGGCATGGTCCACCACAGGCACCGCAGCTCA
TCTACCAGGAGTGGCGGTGGGGACCTGACACTAGGGCTGGAGCCCTCTGAAGAGGAGGCCCCCAGGTCTC
CACTGGCACCCTCCGAAGGGGCTGGCTCCGATGTATTTGATGGTGACCTGGGAATGGGGGCAGCCAAGGG
GCTGCAAAGCCTCCCCACACATGACCCCAGCCCTCTACAGCGGTACAGTGAGGACCCCACAGTACCCCTG
CCCTCTGAGACTGATGGCTACGTTGCCCCCCTGACCTGCAGCCCCCAGCCTGAATATGTGAACCAGCCAG
ATGTTCGGCCCCAGCCCCCTTCGCCCCGAGAGGGCCCTCTGCCTGCTGCCCGACCTGCTGGTGCCACTCT
GGAAAGGCCCAAGACTCTCTCCCCAGGGAAGAATGGGGTCGTCAAAGACGTTTTTGCCTTTGGGGGTGCC
GTGGAGAACCCCGAGTACTTGACACCCCAGGGAGGAGCTGCCCCTCAGCCCCACCCTCCTCCTGCCTTCA
GCCCAGCCTTCGACAACCTCTATTACTGGGACCAGGACCCACCAGAGCGGGGGGCTCCACCCAGCACCTT
CAAAGGGACACCTACGGCAGAGAACCCAGAGTACCTGGGTCTGGACGTGCCAG
